Addgene plasmid #81607: pDONR223_DNMT3A_p.A910V
Purpose: Gateway Donor vector containing DNMT3A , part of the Target Accelerator Plasmid Collection.
Depositing lab: Jesse Boehm & William Hahn & David Root. Depositing organization: Broad Institute. Publication: Systematic Functional Interrogation of Rare Cancer Variants Identifies Oncogenic Alleles. Kim E, Ilic N, Shrestha Y, Zou L, Kamburov A, Zhu C, Yang X, Lubonja R, Tran N, Nguyen C, Lawrence MS, Piccioni F, Bagul M, Doench JG, Chouinard CR, Wu X, Hogstrom L, Natoli T, Tamayo P, Horn H, Corsello SM, Lage K, Root DE, Subramanian A, Golub TR, Getz G, Boehm JS, Hahn WC. Cancer Discov. 2016 Jul;6(7):714-26. doi: 10.1158/2159-8290.CD-16-0160. Epub 2016 May 4. PubMed 27147599.
Backbone
  Vector backbone: pDONR223
  Backbone manufacturer: Invitrogen
  Backbone size w/o insert (bp): 2790
  Vector type: Gateway Entry vector
Growth in bacteria
  Bacterial resistance: Spectinomycin, 50 μg/mL
  Growth temperature: 37°C
  Growth strain: DH5alpha
  Copy number: High Copy
Gene/Insert
  Gene/Insert name: DNMT3A
  Species: H. sapiens (human)
  Mutation: A910V
  GenBank ID: NM_022552.4
  Entrez Gene: DNMT3A (a.k.a. DNMT3A2, HESJAS, M.HsaIIIA, TBRS)
  Promoter: None
  Cloning method: Gateway Cloning
  Sequencing primers: 5′ M13pUC-fwd; 3′ M13-Rev
Terms and licenses: Academic/Nonprofit Terms; Industry Terms: Not Available to Industry
Depositor comments: Closed state: stop codon immediately follows insert
How to cite: pDONR223_DNMT3A_p.A910V was a gift from Jesse Boehm & William Hahn & David Root (Addgene plasmid # 81607 ; http://n2t.net/addgene:81607 ; RRID:Addgene_81607)
