[The description below was written by a language model from this plasmid's Addgene catalogue record and pLannotate feature annotations shown in this document.]
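Description:
pDONR223_DNMT3A_p.A910V is a Gateway entry clone built on the Invitrogen pDONR223 backbone and carrying the human DNA methyltransferase 3A (DNMT3A) open reading frame with an A910V missense substitution. It is a bacterial propagation plasmid of about 5.5 kb, maintained at high copy number in E. coli through a ColE1/pUC-type origin. Selection is with spectinomycin, conferred by the aadA aminoglycoside adenylyltransferase gene (annotated SmR). A fragment of the class 1 integron Pc promoter and a short gentamicin acetyltransferase remnant lie just upstream of that gene. The other small annotations (lacZα and lacI fragments, rrnB T1 and T2 terminators, and a T7 promoter lying outside the cassette next to the downstream attL site) are backbone remnants rather than functional parts of the payload.

The DNMT3A coding sequence spans roughly 2.7 kb and is flanked on both sides by attL recombination sites. The annotation software labels both as attL3, in opposite orientations. These sites allow the insert to be moved by an LR Clonase reaction into any compatible Gateway destination vector. The record lists no promoter for the insert, so the gene is not meant to be expressed from this plasmid; expression elements come from the destination vector. The depositor describes the clone as "closed", meaning a stop codon immediately follows the insert. The native C-terminus is therefore preserved, and C-terminal fusion tags from a destination vector would not be translated. The plasmid belongs to the Target Accelerator Plasmid Collection, a set of wild-type and variant alleles assembled for systematic functional testing of rare cancer-associated mutations. It serves as the source clone for making expression constructs of this DNMT3A variant.
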