Features (pLannotate 1.2.2; 12 found; start..end, strand, type, name):
     38..74      -  CDS            lacZα (fragment): LacZα fragment of β-galactosidase; lacZ fragment
     91..186     +  protein_bind   attL3: mutant version of attL; recombination site for the Gateway® LR reaction LR Clonase™
    192..2928    +  CDS            DNMT3A (fragment): DNA methyltransferase 3A
   2935..3030    -  protein_bind   attL3: mutant version of attL; recombination site for the Gateway® LR reaction LR Clonase™
   3049..3067    -  promoter       T7 promoter: promoter for bacteriophage T7 RNA polymerase
   3257..3280    +  promoter       Pc promoter (fragment): intI1 (promoter lies within the coding sequence); class 1 integron promoter
   3456..3512    +  CDS            GmR (fragment): gentamycin acetyltransferase; aacC1; confers resistance to gentamycin
   3519..4310    +  CDS            SmR: aminoglycoside adenylyltransferase (Murphy, 1985); aadA; confers resistance to spectinomycin and streptomycin
   4403..4991    +  rep_origin     ori: high-copy-number ColE1/pMB1/pBR322/pUC origin of replication
   5174..5266    +  CDS            lacI (fragment): lac repressor; lacI; The lac repressor binds to the lac operator to inhibit transcription in E. coli. This inhibition can be relieved by adding lactose or isopropyl-β-D-thiogalactopyranoside (IPTG).
   5321..5348    -  terminator     rrnB T2 terminator: transcription terminator T2 from the E. coli rrnB gene
   5480..5523    +  terminator     rrnB T1 terminator: Escherichia coli rrnB; transcription terminator T1 from the E. coli rrnB gene
>Addgene plasmid #81607 | pDONR223_DNMT3A_p.A910V | addgene full sequence | sequence record 167099 | Addgene NGS Result
GGCAGTTCCCTACTCTCGCGTTAACGCTAGCATGGATGTTTTCCCAGTCACGACGTTGTAAAACGACGGC
CAGTCTTAAGCTCGGGCCCCAAATAATGATTTTATTTTGACTGATAGTGACCTGTTCGTTGCAACAAATT
GATGAGCAATGCTTTTTTATAATGCCAACTTTGTACAAAAAAGTTGGCACCATGCCCGCCATGCCCTCCA
GCGGCCCCGGGGACACCAGCAGCTCTGCTGCGGAGCGGGAGGAGGACCGAAAGGACGGAGAGGAGCAGGA
GGAGCCGCGTGGCAAGGAGGAGCGCCAAGAGCCCAGCACCACGGCACGGAAGGTGGGGCGGCCTGGGAGG
AAGCGCAAGCACCCCCCGGTGGAAAGCGGTGACACGCCAAAGGACCCTGCGGTGATCTCCAAGTCCCCAT
CCATGGCCCAGGACTCAGGCGCCTCAGAGCTATTACCCAATGGGGACTTGGAGAAGCGGAGTGAGCCCCA
GCCAGAGGAGGGGAGCCCTGCTGGGGGGCAGAAGGGCGGGGCCCCAGCAGAGGGAGAGGGTGCAGCTGAG
ACCCTGCCTGAAGCCTCAAGAGCAGTGGAAAATGGCTGCTGCACCCCCAAGGAGGGCCGAGGAGCCCCTG
CAGAAGCGGGCAAAGAACAGAAGGAGACCAACATCGAATCCATGAAAATGGAGGGCTCCCGGGGCCGGCT
GCGGGGTGGCTTGGGCTGGGAGTCCAGCCTCCGTCAGCGGCCCATGCCGAGGCTCACCTTCCAGGCGGGG
GACCCCTACTACATCAGCAAGCGCAAGCGGGACGAGTGGCTGGCACGCTGGAAAAGGGAGGCTGAGAAGA
AAGCCAAGGTCATTGCAGGAATGAATGCTGTGGAAGAAAACCAGGGGCCCGGGGAGTCTCAGAAGGTGGA
GGAGGCCAGCCCTCCTGCTGTGCAGCAGCCCACTGACCCCGCATCCCCCACTGTGGCTACCACGCCTGAG
CCCGTGGGGTCCGATGCTGGGGACAAGAATGCCACCAAAGCAGGCGATGACGAGCCAGAGTACGAGGACG
GCCGGGGCTTTGGCATTGGGGAGCTGGTGTGGGGGAAACTGCGGGGCTTCTCCTGGTGGCCAGGCCGCAT
TGTGTCTTGGTGGATGACGGGCCGGAGCCGAGCAGCTGAAGGCACCCGCTGGGTCATGTGGTTCGGAGAC
GGCAAATTCTCAGTGGTGTGTGTTGAGAAGCTGATGCCGCTGAGCTCGTTTTGCAGTGCGTTCCACCAGG
CCACGTACAACAAGCAGCCCATGTACCGCAAAGCCATCTACGAGGTCCTGCAGGTGGCCAGCAGCCGCGC
GGGGAAGCTGTTCCCGGTGTGCCACGACAGCGATGAGAGTGACACTGCCAAGGCCGTGGAGGTGCAGAAC
AAGCCCATGATTGAATGGGCCCTGGGGGGCTTCCAGCCTTCTGGCCCTAAGGGCCTGGAGCCACCAGAAG
AAGAGAAGAATCCCTACAAAGAAGTGTACACGGACATGTGGGTGGAACCTGAGGCAGCTGCCTACGCACC
ACCTCCACCAGCCAAAAAGCCCCGGAAGAGCACAGCGGAGAAGCCCAAGGTCAAGGAGATTATTGATGAG
CGCACAAGAGAGCGGCTGGTGTACGAGGTGCGGCAGAAGTGCCGGAACATTGAGGACATCTGCATCTCCT
GTGGGAGCCTCAATGTTACCCTGGAACACCCCCTCTTCGTTGGAGGAATGTGCCAAAACTGCAAGAACTG
CTTTCTGGAGTGTGCGTACCAGTACGACGACGACGGCTACCAGTCCTACTGCACCATCTGCTGTGGGGGC
CGTGAGGTGCTCATGTGCGGAAACAACAACTGCTGCAGGTGCTTTTGCGTGGAGTGTGTGGACCTCTTGG
TGGGGCCGGGGGCTGCCCAGGCAGCCATTAAGGAAGACCCCTGGAACTGCTACATGTGCGGGCACAAGGG
TACCTACGGGCTGCTGCGGCGGCGAGAGGACTGGCCCTCCCGGCTCCAGATGTTCTTCGCTAATAACCAC
GACCAGGAATTTGACCCTCCAAAGGTTTACCCACCTGTCCCAGCTGAGAAGAGGAAGCCCATCCGGGTGC
TGTCTCTCTTTGATGGAATCGCTACAGGGCTCCTGGTGCTGAAGGACTTGGGCATTCAGGTGGACCGCTA
CATTGCCTCGGAGGTGTGTGAGGACTCCATCACGGTGGGCATGGTGCGGCACCAGGGGAAGATCATGTAC
GTCGGGGACGTCCGCAGCGTCACACAGAAGCATATCCAGGAGTGGGGCCCATTCGATCTGGTGATTGGGG
GCAGTCCCTGCAATGACCTCTCCATCGTCAACCCTGCTCGCAAGGGCCTCTACGAGGGCACTGGCCGGCT
CTTCTTTGAGTTCTACCGCCTCCTGCATGATGCGCGGCCCAAGGAGGGAGATGATCGCCCCTTCTTCTGG
CTCTTTGAGAATGTGGTGGCCATGGGCGTTAGTGACAAGAGGGACATCTCGCGATTTCTCGAGTCCAACC
CTGTGATGATTGATGCCAAAGAAGTGTCAGCTGCACACAGGGCCCGCTACTTCTGGGGTAACCTTCCCGG
TATGAACAGGCCGTTGGCATCCACTGTGAATGATAAGCTGGAGCTGCAGGAGTGTCTGGAGCATGGCAGG
ATAGCCAAGTTCAGCAAAGTGAGGACCATTACTACGAGGTCAAACTCCATAAAGCAGGGCAAAGACCAGC
ATTTTCCTGTCTTCATGAATGAGAAAGAGGACATCTTATGGTGCACTGAAATGGAAAGGGTATTTGGTTT
CCCAGTCCACTATACTGACGTCTCCAACATGAGCCGCTTGGCGAGGCAGAGACTGCTGGGCCGGTCATGG
AGCGTGCCAGTCATCCGCCACCTCTTCGCTCCGCTGAAGGAGTATTTTGTGTGTGTGTGATTGCCAACTT
TCTTGTACAAAGTTGGCATTATAAGAAAGCATTGCTTATCAATTTGTTGCAACGAACAGGTCACTATCAG
TCAAAATAAAATCATTATTTGCCATCCAGCTGATATCCCCTATAGTGAGTCGTATTACATGGTCATAGCT
GTTTCCTGGCAGCTCTGGCCCGTGTCTCAAAATCTCTGATGTTACATTGCACAAGATAAAAATATATCAT
CATGCCTCCTCTAGACCAGCCAGGACAGAAATGCCTCGACTTCGCTGCTACCCAAGGTTGCCGGGTGACG
CACACCGTGGAAACGGATGAAGGCACGAACCCAGTGGACATAAGCCTGTTCGGTTCGTAAGCTGTAATGC
AAGTAGCGTATGCGCTCACGCAACTGGTCCAGAACCTTGACCGAACGCAGCGGTGGTAACGGCGCAGTGG
CGGTTTTCATGGCTTGTTATGACTGTTTTTTTGGGGTACAGTCTATGCCTCGGGCATCCAAGCAGCAAGC
GCGTTACGCCGTGGGTCGATGTTTGATGTTATGGAGCAGCAACGATGTTACGCAGCAGGGCAGTCGCCCT
AAAACAAAGTTAAACATTATGAGGGAAGCGGTGATCGCCGAAGTATCGACTCAACTATCAGAGGTAGTTG
GCGTCATCGAGCGCCATCTCGAACCGACGTTGCTGGCCGTACATTTGTACGGCTCCGCAGTGGATGGCGG
CCTGAAGCCACACAGTGATATTGATTTGCTGGTTACGGTGACCGTAAGGCTTGATGAAACAACGCGGCGA
GCTTTGATCAACGACCTTTTGGAAACTTCGGCTTCCCCTGGAGAGAGCGAGATTCTCCGCGCTGTAGAAG
TCACCATTGTTGTGCACGACGACATCATTCCGTGGCGTTATCCAGCTAAGCGCGAACTGCAATTTGGAGA
ATGGCAGCGCAATGACATTCTTGCAGGTATCTTCGAGCCAGCCACGATCGACATTGATCTGGCTATCTTG
CTGACAAAAGCAAGAGAACATAGCGTTGCCTTGGTAGGTCCAGCGGCGGAGGAACTCTTTGATCCGGTTC
CTGAACAGGATCTATTTGAGGCGCTAAATGAAACCTTAACGCTATGGAACTCGCCGCCCGACTGGGCTGG
CGATGAGCGAAATGTAGTGCTTACGTTGTCCCGCATTTGGTACAGCGCAGTAACCGGCAAAATCGCGCCG
AAGGATGTCGCTGCCGACTGGGCAATGGAGCGCCTGCCGGCCCAGTATCAGCCCGTCATACTTGAAGCTA
GACAGGCTTATCTTGGACAAGAAGAAGATCGCTTGGCCTCGCGCGCAGATCAGTTGGAAGAATTTGTCCA
CTACGTGAAAGGCGAGATCACCAAGGTAGTCGGCAAATAACCCTCGAGCCACCCATGACCAAAATCCCTT
AACGTGAGTTACGCGTCGTTCCACTGAGCGTCAGACCCCGTAGAAAAGATCAAAGGATCTTCTTGAGATC
CTTTTTTTCTGCGCGTAATCTGCTGCTTGCAAACAAAAAAACCACCGCTACCAGCGGTGGTTTGTTTGCC
GGATCAAGAGCTACCAACTCTTTTTCCGAAGGTAACTGGCTTCAGCAGAGCGCAGATACCAAATACTGTT
CTTCTAGTGTAGCCGTAGTTAGGCCACCACTTCAAGAACTCTGTAGCACCGCCTACATACCTCGCTCTGC
TAATCCTGTTACCAGTGGCTGCTGCCAGTGGCGATAAGTCGTGTCTTACCGGGTTGGACTCAAGACGATA
GTTACCGGATAAGGCGCAGCGGTCGGGCTGAACGGGGGGTTCGTGCACACAGCCCAGCTTGGAGCGAACG
ACCTACACCGAACTGAGATACCTACAGCGTGAGCTATGAGAAAGCGCCACGCTTCCCGAAGGGAGAAAGG
CGGACAGGTATCCGGTAAGCGGCAGGGTCGGAACAGGAGAGCGCACGAGGGAGCTTCCAGGGGGAAACGC
CTGGTATCTTTATAGTCCTGTCGGGTTTCGCCACCTCTGACTTGAGCGTCGATTTTTGTGATGCTCGTCA
GGGGGGCGGAGCCTATGGAAAAACGCCAGCAACGCGGCCTTTTTACGGTTCCTGGCCTTTTGCTGGCCTT
TTGCTCACATGTTCTTTCCTGCGTTATCCCCTGATTCTGTGGATAACCGTATTACCGCCTTTGAGTGAGC
TGATACCGCTCGCCGCAGCCGAACGACCGAGCGCAGCGAGTCAGTGAGCGAGGAAGCGGAAGAGCGCCCA
ATACGCAAACCGCCTCTCCCCGCGCGTTGGCCGATTCATTAATGCAGCTGGCACGACAGGTTTCCCGACT
GGAAAGCGGGCAGTGAGCGCAACGCAATTAATACGCGTACCGCTAGCCAGGAAGAGTTTGTAGAAACGCA
AAAAGGCCATCCGTCAGGATGGCCTTCTGCTTAGTTTGATGCCTGGCAGTTTATGGCGGGCGTCCTGCCC
GCCACCCTCCGGGCCGTTGCTTCACAACGTTCAAATCCGCTCCCGGCGGATTTGTCCTACTCAGGAGAGC
GTTCACCGACAAACAACAGATAAAACGAAAGGCCCAGTCTTCCGACTGAGCCTTTCGTTTTATTTGATGC
CT
