>Addgene plasmid #81607 | pDONR223_DNMT3A_p.A910V | depositor partial sequence | sequence record 154926 | Insert sequence
ATGCCCGCCATGCCCTCCAGCGGCCCCGGGGACACCAGCAGCTCTGCTGCGGAGCGGGAGGAGGACCGAA
AGGACGGAGAGGAGCAGGAGGAGCCGCGTGGCAAGGAGGAGCGCCAAGAGCCCAGCACCACGGCACGGAA
GGTGGGGCGGCCTGGGAGGAAGCGCAAGCACCCCCCGGTGGAAAGCGGTGACACGCCAAAGGACCCTGCG
GTGATCTCCAAGTCCCCATCCATGGCCCAGGACTCAGGCGCCTCAGAGCTATTACCCAATGGGGACTTGG
AGAAGCGGAGTGAGCCCCAGCCAGAGGAGGGGAGCCCTGCTGGGGGGCAGAAGGGCGGGGCCCCAGCAGA
GGGAGAGGGTGCAGCTGAGACCCTGCCTGAAGCCTCAAGAGCAGTGGAAAATGGCTGCTGCACCCCCAAG
GAGGGCCGAGGAGCCCCTGCAGAAGCGGGCAAAGAACAGAAGGAGACCAACATCGAATCCATGAAAATGG
AGGGCTCCCGGGGCCGGCTGCGGGGTGGCTTGGGCTGGGAGTCCAGCCTCCGTCAGCGGCCCATGCCGAG
GCTCACCTTCCAGGCGGGGGACCCCTACTACATCAGCAAGCGCAAGCGGGACGAGTGGCTGGCACGCTGG
AAAAGGGAGGCTGAGAAGAAAGCCAAGGTCATTGCAGGAATGAATGCTGTGGAAGAAAACCAGGGGCCCG
GGGAGTCTCAGAAGGTGGAGGAGGCCAGCCCTCCTGCTGTGCAGCAGCCCACTGACCCCGCATCCCCCAC
TGTGGCTACCACGCCTGAGCCCGTGGGGTCCGATGCTGGGGACAAGAATGCCACCAAAGCAGGCGATGAC
GAGCCAGAGTACGAGGACGGCCGGGGCTTTGGCATTGGGGAGCTGGTGTGGGGGAAACTGCGGGGCTTCT
CCTGGTGGCCAGGCCGCATTGTGTCTTGGTGGATGACGGGCCGGAGCCGAGCAGCTGAAGGCACCCGCTG
GGTCATGTGGTTCGGAGACGGCAAATTCTCAGTGGTGTGTGTTGAGAAGCTGATGCCGCTGAGCTCGTTT
TGCAGTGCGTTCCACCAGGCCACGTACAACAAGCAGCCCATGTACCGCAAAGCCATCTACGAGGTCCTGC
AGGTGGCCAGCAGCCGCGCGGGGAAGCTGTTCCCGGTGTGCCACGACAGCGATGAGAGTGACACTGCCAA
GGCCGTGGAGGTGCAGAACAAGCCCATGATTGAATGGGCCCTGGGGGGCTTCCAGCCTTCTGGCCCTAAG
GGCCTGGAGCCACCAGAAGAAGAGAAGAATCCCTACAAAGAAGTGTACACGGACATGTGGGTGGAACCTG
AGGCAGCTGCCTACGCACCACCTCCACCAGCCAAAAAGCCCCGGAAGAGCACAGCGGAGAAGCCCAAGGT
CAAGGAGATTATTGATGAGCGCACAAGAGAGCGGCTGGTGTACGAGGTGCGGCAGAAGTGCCGGAACATT
GAGGACATCTGCATCTCCTGTGGGAGCCTCAATGTTACCCTGGAACACCCCCTCTTCGTTGGAGGAATGT
GCCAAAACTGCAAGAACTGCTTTCTGGAGTGTGCGTACCAGTACGACGACGACGGCTACCAGTCCTACTG
CACCATCTGCTGTGGGGGCCGTGAGGTGCTCATGTGCGGAAACAACAACTGCTGCAGGTGCTTTTGCGTG
GAGTGTGTGGACCTCTTGGTGGGGCCGGGGGCTGCCCAGGCAGCCATTAAGGAAGACCCCTGGAACTGCT
ACATGTGCGGGCACAAGGGTACCTACGGGCTGCTGCGGCGGCGAGAGGACTGGCCCTCCCGGCTCCAGAT
GTTCTTCGCTAATAACCACGACCAGGAATTTGACCCTCCAAAGGTTTACCCACCTGTCCCAGCTGAGAAG
AGGAAGCCCATCCGGGTGCTGTCTCTCTTTGATGGAATCGCTACAGGGCTCCTGGTGCTGAAGGACTTGG
GCATTCAGGTGGACCGCTACATTGCCTCGGAGGTGTGTGAGGACTCCATCACGGTGGGCATGGTGCGGCA
CCAGGGGAAGATCATGTACGTCGGGGACGTCCGCAGCGTCACACAGAAGCATATCCAGGAGTGGGGCCCA
TTCGATCTGGTGATTGGGGGCAGTCCCTGCAATGACCTCTCCATCGTCAACCCTGCTCGCAAGGGCCTCT
ACGAGGGCACTGGCCGGCTCTTCTTTGAGTTCTACCGCCTCCTGCATGATGCGCGGCCCAAGGAGGGAGA
TGATCGCCCCTTCTTCTGGCTCTTTGAGAATGTGGTGGCCATGGGCGTTAGTGACAAGAGGGACATCTCG
CGATTTCTCGAGTCCAACCCTGTGATGATTGATGCCAAAGAAGTGTCAGCTGCACACAGGGCCCGCTACT
TCTGGGGTAACCTTCCCGGTATGAACAGGCCGTTGGCATCCACTGTGAATGATAAGCTGGAGCTGCAGGA
GTGTCTGGAGCATGGCAGGATAGCCAAGTTCAGCAAAGTGAGGACCATTACTACGAGGTCAAACTCCATA
AAGCAGGGCAAAGACCAGCATTTTCCTGTCTTCATGAATGAGAAAGAGGACATCTTATGGTGCACTGAAA
TGGAAAGGGTATTTGGTTTCCCAGTCCACTATACTGACGTCTCCAACATGAGCCGCTTGGCGAGGCAGAG
ACTGCTGGGCCGGTCATGGAGCGTGCCAGTCATCCGCCACCTCTTCGCTCCGCTGAAGGAGTATTTTGTG
TGTGTG
